Addgene plasmid #225296: pXD80ENSF1-C1858_02810-(–)-Eldh2-Accs (ElA2)
Purpose: Expresses Eggerthella lenta A2 (–)-Eldh2 in Gordonibacter urolithinfaciens DSM 27213
Depositing lab: Emily Balskus. Depositing organization: Harvard University. Publication: Enantiocomplementary Gut Bacterial Enzymes Metabolize Dietary Polyphenols. Dong X, Bae M, Le C, Aguilar Ramos MA, Balskus EP. J Am Chem Soc. 2025 Mar 5;147(9):7231-7244. doi: 10.1021/jacs.4c09892. Epub 2025 Feb 24. PubMed 39993729.
Backbone
  Vector backbone: pXD68Kan2
  Vector type: Bacterial Expression
Growth in bacteria
  Bacterial resistance: Kanamycin, 50 μg/mL
  Growth temperature: 37°C
  Growth strain: DH5alpha
  Copy number: Low Copy
Gene/Insert
  Gene/Insert name: (–)-Eldh2 (alt names: (–)-dihydroxyenterolactone dehydroxylase 2; C1858_02810)
  Species: Eggerthella lenta
Terms and licenses: Academic/Nonprofit Terms; Industry Terms: Not Available to Industry
How to cite: pXD80ENSF1-C1858_02810-(–)-Eldh2-Accs (ElA2) was a gift from Emily Balskus (Addgene plasmid # 225296 ; http://n2t.net/addgene:225296 ; RRID:Addgene_225296)
