[The description below was written by a language model from this plasmid's Addgene catalogue record and pLannotate feature annotations shown in this document.]
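Description:
pXD80ENSF1-C1858_02810-(–)-Eldh2-Accs (ElA2) is a large (about 20.5 kb), low-copy bacterial expression plasmid built on the pXD68Kan2 backbone. It was designed to express an Eggerthella lenta enzyme in the gut actinobacterium Gordonibacter urolithinfaciens DSM 27213. The replication and transfer machinery comes from the broad-host-range plasmid RSF1010. The feature table shows oriV together with the RepA and RepC replication proteins and a mobA/repB gene, which allow maintenance in diverse bacteria as well as in the E. coli cloning host. It also shows the RSF1010 oriT with mobA and mobC, and a separate IncP-type oriT, so the plasmid can be mobilised by conjugation from a suitable donor strain. Selection is by kanamycin through an aphA-3 aminoglycoside phosphotransferase. Short fragments of a gentamicin resistance gene and a class 1 integron Pc promoter lie next to it and appear to be remnants of earlier vector versions.

The payload is (–)-Eldh2, or (–)-dihydroxyenterolactone dehydroxylase 2 (locus C1858_02810), from E. lenta strain A2. The annotation tool marks a roughly 2.9 kb open reading frame by its similarity to the E. lenta dopamine dehydroxylase DadH. This is followed by a reading frame resembling PhsB, an electron-transfer subunit, which is consistent with a multi-subunit dehydroxylase. About 8 kb downstream of these genes is unannotated, up to the T7Te and rrnB T2 terminators. The "Accs" in the name may refer to accessory genes located there, but the record does not confirm this, and it does not identify the promoter driving expression. The plasmid is used for heterologous expression of this enzyme in studies of how gut bacteria metabolise dietary polyphenols.
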