Features (pLannotate 1.2.2; 20 found; start..end, strand, type, name):
     19..813     -  CDS            KanR: aminoglycoside phosphotransferase; aphA-3; confers resistance to kanamycin
    820..876     -  CDS            GmR (fragment): gentamycin acetyltransferase; aacC1; confers resistance to gentamycin
   1052..1075    -  promoter       Pc promoter (fragment): intI1 (promoter lies within the coding sequence); class 1 integron promoter
   1055..1198    -  CDS            YPR2_ECOLX (fragment): Protein predicted: Swiss-Prot protein existence level 4. From Escherichia coli.
   1475..1494    +  misc_feature   BioBrick prefix: BioBrick prefix for parts that start with "ATG"
   2741..5626    +  CDS            dadH (fragment): DADH_EGGLN - Experimental evidence at protein level: Swiss-Prot protein existence level 1. Involved in drug metabolism, as part of an interspecies gut bacterial pathway for Levodopa (L-dopa) metabolism, acting on dopamine produced by Enterecoccus L-dopa decarboxylase. Removes the para hydroxyl group of dopamine to produce m-tyramine (3-tyramine). It is possible that dopamine dehydroxylation influences the multiple side effects of L-dopa administration linked to dopamine production in the treatment of Parkinson's disease. From Eggerthella lenta (Eubacterium lentum).
   5639..6091    +  CDS            phsB (fragment): PHSB_SALTY - Experimental evidence at protein level: Swiss-Prot protein existence level 1. Component of the PhsABC thiosulfate reductase that catalyzes the reduction of thiosulfate to sulfite and hydrogen sulfide, with menaquinol as the sole electron donor. Proton motive force (PMF) is required to drive transmembrane electron transfer within the reductase. The PhsB subunit transfers electrons between PhsC and PhsA. From Salmonella typhimurium (strain LT2 / SGSC1412 / ATCC 700720).
  14174..14201   +  terminator     T7Te terminator: phage T7 early transcription terminator
  14333..14360   +  terminator     rrnB T2 terminator: transcription terminator T2 from the E. coli rrnB gene
  14475..14515   +  CDS            lacI (fragment): lac repressor; lacI; The lac repressor binds to the lac operator to inhibit transcription in E. coli. This inhibition can be relieved by adding lactose or isopropyl-β-D-thiogalactopyranoside (IPTG).
  14792..15643   -  CDS            RSF1010 RepC (fragment): replication protein C of the broad-host-range plasmid RSF1010 (Scholz et al., 1989); repC
  15630..16469   -  CDS            RSF1010 RepA: replication protein A of the broad-host-range plasmid RSF1010 (Scholz et al., 1989); repA
  16461..16535   -  ncRNA          Plasmid R1162: Accession: RF00043 - R1162-like plasmid antisense RNA
  16983..19109   -  CDS            mobA: MOBA2_ECOLX - Also known as repB. Experimental evidence at protein level: Swiss-Prot protein existence level 1. Part of the relaxosome complex that is responsible for plasmid transfer during conjugation. Locally unwinds DNA and catalyzes the cleavage of one of the DNA strands at oriT. The cleaved strand is then transferred through the dedicated type IV secretion apparatus. MobA remains covalently linked at the 5' end of the strand, and once in the recipient cell, it probably catalyzes the rejoining of the two ends of the strand, re-forming the circular plasmid DNA. The primase activity of MobA
  19190..19277   -  oriT           RSF1010 oriT: origin of transfer of the broad-host-range plasmid RSF1010 (Scholz et al., 1989)
  19308..19589   +  CDS            mobC: MOBC_ECOLX - Protein predicted: Swiss-Prot protein existence level 4. This protein is essential to promote the specific transfer of the plasmid in the presence of conjugative plasmids. From Escherichia coli.
  19619..20013   +  rep_origin     RSF1010 oriV: replication origin of the broad-host-range plasmid RSF1010; requires the RSF1010 RepA/B/C proteins for replication (Scholz et al., 1989)
  20178..20219   -  terminator     bacterial terminator: putative bacterial transcription terminator
  20257..20282   -  CDS            traJ (fragment): oriT-recognizing protein; traJ
  20315..20424   -  oriT           oriT: incP origin of transfer
>Addgene plasmid #225296 | pXD80ENSF1-C1858_02810-(–)-Eldh2-Accs (ElA2) | addgene full sequence | sequence record 466016 | Addgene NGS Result
GGCGGGCTGGCCGGCCTTCTAAAACAATTCATCCAGTAAAATATAATATTTTATTTTCTCCCAATCAGGC
TTGATCCCCAGTAAGTCAAAAAATAGCTCGACATACTGTTCTTCCCCGATATCCTCCCTGATCGACCGGA
CGCAGAAGGCAATGTCATACCACTTGTCCGCCCTGCCGCTTCTCCCAAGATCAATAAAGCCACTTACTTT
GCCATCTTTCACAAAGATGTTGCTGTCTCCCAGGTCGCCGTGGGAAAAGACAAGTTCCTCTTCGGGCTTT
TCCGTCTTTAAAAAATCATACAGCTCGCGCGGATCTTTAAATGGAGTGTCTTCTTCCCAGTTTTCGCAAT
CCACATCGGCCAGATCGTTATTCAGTAAGTAATCCAATTCGGCTAAGCGGCTGTCTAAGCTATTCGTATA
GGGACAATCCGATATGTCGATGGAGTGAAAGAGCCTGATGCACTCCGCATACAGCTCGATAATCTTTTCA
GGGCTTTGTTCATCTTCATACTCTTCCGAGCAAAGGACGCCATCGGCCTCACTCATGAGCAGATTGCTCC
AGCCATCATGCCGTTCAAAGTGCAGGACCTTTGGAACAGGCAGCTTTCCTTCCAGCCATAGCATCATGTC
CTTTTCCCGTTCCACATCATAGGTGGTCCCTTTATACCGGCTGTCCGTCATTTTTAAATATAGGTTTTCA
TTTTCTCCCACCAGCTTATATACCTTAGCAGGAGACATTCCTTCCGTATCTTTTACGCAGCGGTATTTTT
CGATCAGTTTTTTCAATTCCGGTGATATTCTCATTTTAGCCATGATGTTTAACTTTGTTTTAGGGCGACT
GCCCTGCTGCGTAACATCGTTGCTGCTCCATAACATCAAACATCGACCCACGGCGTAACGCGCTTGCTGC
TTGGATGCCCGAGGCATAGACTGTACCCCAAAAAAACAGTCATAACAAGCCATGAAAACCGCCACTGCGC
CGTTACCACCGCTGCGTTCGGTCAAGGTTCTGGACCAGTTGCGTGAGCGCATACGCTACTTGCATTACAG
CTTACGAACCGAACAGGCTTATGTCCACTGGGTTCGTGCCTTCATCCGTTTCCACGGTGTGCGTCACCCG
GCAACCTTGGGCAGCAGCGAAGTCGAGGCATTTCTGTCCTGGCTGGCGAACGAGCGCAAGGTTTCGGTCT
CCACGCATTCGAAACCGGTATCCCGCCGCCGCCGCCGGATACCGGTTTCGAATTGAGATTGCCACCTGAC
GTCTAAGAAACCATTATTATCATGACATTAACCTATAAAAATAGGCGTATCACGAGGCCCTTTCGTCTTC
AAGGCGAAAAAACCCCGCCGAAGCGGGGTTTTTTGCGAAATATAATGACCCTCTTGATAACCCAAGAGGG
CATTTTTTAGGAACGGTTATTTGATTATTAATCCGGCGGCAACTGAAACGATTCGGATCCTGTATTACTA
TTCTGAATTCGCGGCCGCTTCTAGATCTACTGCTCGCTTTTGCGATCCTTACGCCGGTCGAGAAGAGTTT
GGGCCTCTTCTGCCGCAGCGAAGAAATCGCGTAAGCGTTCTTCGTTTCTAGGATGGTAGACGGCGTATGC
TACGAGGTTCTTGTCTTTTTCCTCGATCGGTATACCGGTGCGCTTTCCGGTTTCCAGCAGTAAGCCGATC
TGCTTTTGCGTCTTTTTCCATATGAGGACGTTGCCTCTGAGCGGTGTGCTGAAGAACTCCACGTTGTTGC
CTGCCGATACGGGCCTGGTCTTGGGCTCGAATCCGTAATCGATACATGCGGCTTCGATTTGATCCCAGGC
AGGGTTCGTCTTGTCGCTCATGAATTTCACCAGCGTTTGCGTTTGCAGATCTTTCCACGAGATCGAGGTT
CGGTTGGCAAGCGGATGGTCGTTTTCTACGATTGCGAGCAATTGAATCGACACGAACGGCCTACTGATCA
ATCCCTCTTGTTCGGCGTGACGGGGGTTGGTGTATCCGATGAACAAATCGATGGACTCTCTCGATAGCAA
CGTGAAGGGGTCGTCGATGTTGCGGTCGAAAACGATGTTCGCGTGATGATTTTCGCGGGCGATCATTGCC
GTCATAGAAGCGAGGGAGGCTATGTCGGAGTCTTCCATGTGTCCGACCACGTGAATAGGGCGCTTCGCTT
TGAGCTGTTCGAGCGTGTTTCTGGTCTTGTCGTATTCGTTCACGATGACCCCGGCGCTTTCGAACAAGAT
GCGTCCGCCTTCGGTTAGCTGAACTCCTTTTTTCCCTCGATCAAGCAGTTCTATTCCGAATTCTTTTTCA
AGGGCGAGCATGTGCTTGCTCAATGCCGGTTGGGTGATGTTGAGGTTTCCGGCCGCCTCGGTGAAGTTCA
GACATTGAGCGAGCTCGATGAATTCTCTGCAGGATTCGATGTTCATGATGACCCCCCCCCTCCGCCGAAT
GAAAACCCATTCGGCGATTGCATTGCGAGGTTCGATGCCCCCCCAGCATCGCTCGTCTTAAAAGCCATTG
TAGCATCCTGGGTGATTTTGAGAGGTACACGCGCTTTCCTTAGGCCTGTTGGCATGGTCTTATAACGCAT
CGGAATGGGAGGGGCTTGAATCGGAATGCATGCGGGGCGATGTGTGCCGAAACGTTATTTCCCTATCTTC
GAGTTGCTTTTCATACTGAAGGAAGATGCGATCTCCTTAATGGGGTCGTCGTGGGCAGGGTCGAAAATAA
GGAGGAGGGTATGGGTAAACTGCATATGTCGCGACGGGATTTCGTCAAAGTCTCGGTCGTGACAGGCGCG
GCGTTCGGCATCTCCGCGTTGGCTGAGCCGAGTTTGGCTGTTGCTGACGATGCCGTCGATAAGCCGGTGG
GAGGTGACATCAAGCGTATCCGAACAGGGTGTCGCGGCTGCGGCAAAATGGAATGCGGCGTTATCGCCGT
AGTGCAGAACGGGCGTGTCGTTCGGATGGAGGGCGACCCTACGGCGTTCCAGTCGATGGGGAACTGCTGC
ACCAAATCGCAAGCGGCCATTCAGGCGGCATACCATCCTGATCGTCTGCATTATCCTATGAAACGAACGA
ACGACAAGGAATCCGATGATCCCGGTTGGGTGCGTATTTCTTGGGATGAGGCCATGACCACGATCGTGTC
GAAATTCGACGAGCTGCAAGCGCGCTACGGAGGCGAATCGCTGTTCGGCATGTGCGGCACGTCGCGCGTG
TGGTGCATGTTCGGAGCGTCCAACGGCATGTACCTGTGGGATTCGCCGAACATCGTGCAGGCGTGGCAGA
TCTGCAAGGGCCCGCGCCATTTCGCCACTCTTATGTGCTCGAGCTTCGCCGACAGCTGGATGGAGACGGT
TGCCCATCCTGATGTGTACGTGGCCTGGGGCGGTGCATCCGAGATGTCGAACTACGATGACAGCTGCCGC
ACCACTGTGGATGTGGCGACGCGCTCGACCACGCACATTTGCGTCGATCCGCGCGAAACGAACATGGGTA
AAGAGGCGGACTTCCAGCTGCACCTGCGACCCGGTACCGATGGGGCGATGGCGTTGGCTTGGACGAACGT
CATCATTGAAAACAATCTGTACGACGAGTTGTTCACGAAGAAGTGGACCAACGGTCCGTTTCTCGTGTGC
GAAGACATGGAGCCGACCGGCTGGACCGAGGCTTCGCCCATTGTCATGACCCCATTCGAACTCAAGACGC
ATTTGCTGAAGGAATCGGATCTGCTGGAGGACGGAAGCCCAAAGCGTTTTATGGTTTGGGACAACCTTGC
TGGGAGGCTGACCTATTTCGATTCCGAAACCGGTTTTTGGGAAGGTGAGGAATGGACGAAGCCGACGGCC
GGGAAGGAAGCTTCGCAGGAGAATCTCGCGCCTGGCTTCCATCAAGGTTTTGTCATTGATCCTACTCCGT
TCGACCCTGAAATAGATCCGGCGTTGTTTGGGGAATTCGAAGTGACGCTCAAAGACGGGTCGACGCATAA
GGTGCAGCCGGTGTTTCAAAAGTACGCCGATCGCTGCGCGGAATACACTCCTGAAGTCGCTGAGGAAATC
ACCGGGGTTCCGGCCGATCAGATTCGTGCGGCGGCTATGGCTTACGGCACGCCCCTTCATCCGGAAAAGG
GTTATGGCAATGGCGGTATTCAGTACATGCTGGCCACCGAGCATGCGAATACCGCCATCCAGAATGTGCG
CGCGCTTGATTATCTGACGGCCATCACGGGAAATTACGATACGCCGGGCGGTCAGCGTGCGTCAACGCGC
GCTCCCATCGAGGGCGGTCAGATGGGTTTTGCCAACAACGGTTCGGGCATGCCCATGCTTTCGCCGGGGC
AGATGGAGAAGATCTTAGGTCGCGATGAGATTCCGCTGCTGTATTGGTGGGGCATGTGGGCCGATGCTGC
GGCTACGTGGAATGCGGTGCTCACCGGAGAACCGTATCCGGTCGTTGGCGCGTTCAATTCGTCGGGGAAC
TTCATGAACCAGTGCAACACCACCACGACATGGGAGGCTCTCAAGAAGCTCGATTTTTATGTGGAATGCA
ACCTGTGGCACACTCCTGGCGGTGGTTTGTGCGACATCGTTTTGCCTGCCGCTCATTTCTTGGAGTTGTC
CAGTCCGCGTTCATCCCAGGGCGCTTCGGGCGCTATGGGCGCGACGGTCAAATGCATCGACCCGCCTGGT
GAAGCGAAGTTCGACGGCGAGATCATTCGCATGTTGTACGAATACAAAGGCCTCCCCTATAACGTTATTC
CTGGTTATCCTGAATATCCTAGCGTCGAGGAAATGCTGGACATGTCGGTGGCGGGTTTCGAGCCGAAGGG
ATGGAAGGTATTCGAGCAGCGTTTCCAGGAACATGGCTGGTGGGATTGCAAGGAAACTGAACCGGAATTG
TGGGGAACGTATCGCCGCTACGAAACCGGTGCGAATCGCGCTCGCAATGCGGGTGGGTTCGTAGGTTCTC
AAGGTGATTGGCTTCCCGGGTTCTACACTCCGACAAAGAAGATCGAAATATGGTCTACGGTCATGGAGTC
GTTCCATCCCGATGGCGAGTGGAATCTTCCCACGTATCGCGAACCACCGCACAGTCCTGTGAGCGATCCT
GACATGTACAAAGAATACCCGCTGATCATCACTACGGGACGCCGCATTCCCGTGTACTTCCATTCCGAGC
ACCGGCAGCTGCCGTGGTGTCGCGAGCAATGGCCGGTGCCGCGCGTGGAAATCAATCCAGACGATGCCGC
CACGTATGGCATAGAACAGGGAGATTGGGTTTGGATTGAGACGCCATATGGGAAGATTCGCGAGGTTGCC
GATTTGTACTACGGGATCCGTCCCGGCACTATCAATTGCGAGCATCAGTGGTGGTTCCCGGAATTCAAGC
AATCGGGATCGGGCCACGAGCTATGCGCGGTCAACCACTTGATAGACAACTGGGCGCGCGATCCGCATTG
CGGCGCGTCTAACCTGCGTGCGTACCTCGGCAAGATATACAAGGCAACGCCCGAGAACTCCCCGTTCGGC
AATCCGGTGCCTTGCGACCACAACGGCGTTGAGATCATCCACGATGCTTCCGATCCTCGTCTCAAAGAAT
GGCTGCCGACGTACGAAGGGAGGGAGTAGGCCATGACCCAGTATGCTATTGTCACCGACTTGAATCGGTG
CGTCGGGTGCTTGGCATGCGCTGTCGCATGCAAAGCCGTGAACGATGTGCCCATTGGCAGTTTTTGGAAC
AAGGTTTTACGCATCGGGCCGAATGCTTCTATACAAGGTGCGCAGGATGCGGATTCTTATCTTTACTTCC
TGCCCGTGCAGTGCCAGCACTGCGCCGACCCCGAGTGCGTGAAGGTGTGCCCGACGGGCGCCTCGCACAA
GCTTGAGGACGGCACGGTGCAGGTTGACAAGTCCAAGTGCATCGGCTGCCAGTTCTGCGCGATGGCTTGT
CCCTACAACGTTCGTTACTTGAACGAGCAGGAGCGCGTGGTTGAGAAGTGCACCCTTTGCGAGCAGAAGA
TCGCCCAGGGCGAGCTGCCGCAATGCGTCAGCCAATGCGGTGGCATGGCGCGCTTCTTCGGTGATTTGGA
TAAGGGCATCGAATCGTTCGAAGGTGCGGAAAACGGAACCGAGCGCATTGTTCTCGGGGAGTTCTGCAAG
CCCTTCACGGATGAAGACGTGCACGTGCTGCCTAATGTGGGAAACAATCCGTCGGTGCGCTATATCCTGC
GTGACCATGAATGGCAAGGAGGCGGTGAATAATGGAGCTCCAGTGGCCTTTGATCGTGTTCACCACGCTG
GTGGCGTGGAGCGCGGGGCTGTTCGGGACGCAGGCGCTGATGGCCGCGTTCGGCGTCGGGAAGAAGGCGC
AGGTCCCGGCCTGGATCGCGAGCGCCGTCCTTCTGGCCGTCGGCGGGATCGCGGTGTTCTTCCACCTCGA
GCACTGGGAGCGCATCTTCAACGGCTTCGGCCACCTGACGAGCGGCATCACCCAGGAGCTGATCGCCATC
GTCGTGCTGGCGGCCGTCGCCGTGGCCTACCTGGTCATGCTGCGCAAGTCCGACGACGGCGCGAGCGTGC
CGAAGTGGCTGGCGTGGCTGTCGGTCGCGCTGTCGGTCGCGCTGGTGGCCGTGATGGCGCACTCGTACAC
GATGGCCGCGAGGCCGGCGTGGGATAGCGTGCTGTGGATCCTCTACGTCCTGGGCAACGCCTGCGTGCTG
GGACCGGCGACGTTCGCGTTCCTCATGGCCGCAGCGCCGCCCGCAGGTCAGCCCGCCGGGCGCGCGGCCG
ACGCCGGGGCTCCCGCAGGCCTCGCTGCCCTCGTAGGCGCCGCCGCGAACGCCCTGGCCGCCCTCGCCTT
CGCGATCTTCCTCCAGCTCTCCGCCGGCTCCTTCGCCGACGTCGGCTACTACTTCGACCCGACGCATCCG
ACCGAGGCCATGGCCGACGCCGCGGCGACGGTCGGCGCGCAAGCGCCCCTGCTGTGGCTCGGCGCGGTCG
CCGTCGGCGCTATCGTCCCGCTCGCGGCGGCCTTCATGGGCAGGCGCTCCGGCAACTGGAGGCTCTGGGC
CCCGGTGGCTATCATCGCCGCCCTGGCGGGCGCCGTCTGCATGCGCGTGGCCTTCTACAACCTCGGCCTC
AGCGTGTTCATGTTCTACTAGACTAGTCCGCTGGTTGCCACGACGCCCTCGAAGTCTCCTTCGAGGGCGT
TCTGTCGTTTGCAAGAAGGGTCTGGAGAGGCAAATCGCGCTCGAAGGGGCTTCGAGGCCGGGGTAGGTCG
GGAGGGTGGAATCCGGATGTTTCACGTGAAACATCCGTTCTTTTACGGCCGGTGTTTCGCGTGAAACATT
TTGCGGAAAGGACTCCTTCCCTTCCCGTGCGCCACCCCAACGCCCCGCTCCTAGCGCTCGTACACCTGGT
CGCAGTTGAGCAGATCCTTCATGGAGTGCCAGATCTGGTGCGGGTTGCCCGGCGGGTTCTTGAGCGGCTT
CATCGGATAGCGCTCCTGCGCGCCCGACAGCAGATCGACGGCGAACACTTCGTCGGACAGCTCGAGCGCG
CCTTCCGGGCAGATGTCGGTGCAGCAGCGGCACTTCACGCAATCGACCGGACGATGCGTCACGCCGATCG
AGCCGTCCTCACCCGCGTACTTCGCGATGGCCCCGGTGGGGCAGAACGTGGCGCACATCTGGCACGACGA
GCACTTCTCGGGATCGATGATCACATGGCCCCACAAGCGCGTGTCCATGAGCACATCCTGCGGCTGCCCC
AACGAATCGAGCGCGGCCAGCAAACGTTCGCGGCGGTCGGGAATGAAGTGAGGCAGCGTGCCGTCCTTGC
CCACCTTCACGAACCTCGGCTCCCGCCGCTCCTCCACACCCAATGCGTCCTTGACGGCGTAGTCAGCCGT
CACCGCCGCAACGTTCTTAGCCTCGTCCTTCATGCTGGAGAAGAAGCTCCGACGGCTCGCGTCGTAGCCC
TCGTCGCCCGCCCGGCGCACGGATGAGGGAAGCTTTTCCGCCAGGTCGATGCGCATATCGTTGTTCCAGG
TTGCAAGCAGCGCGCTTGCCGTGTCGCACACAACCCGCGCCATCTCGAAACCCGAGACATGCTCGCATTG
CGCGCAGCGCGCCTGCACGAGGCTCACGCGGCGCACGCCCAACGCCGCCAGCGTGACCAGCAGGCTCTCC
TCCACGCGCCCCAGGCACGTGACGCCCACCACCTTCTCGGGGTCGTACAACCCGTCGGCCGCGGCAAGCA
GCTGATCGCAGGCGATAACCACCTGTCCGTCGGCCACGTCAGCCGCCGCGCGGCATGCTTGCAGAAGCTC
GGCATCGTTCGGACGATGCGCTTCAAGCGCGCAGGTGGGACACACGGTGGCGCAGGTTCCGCACCCGATG
CACCGCTCGGGTTCGATGACCAGCTCGTTGTCGTCATAGGAGATGCAACCGCTCGTGCACACGTCGGCGC
ACTTCATGCACGTTGCGTTGCGATTGCGCACAATAGCGCAACGACCCTGATGAACCGTAATGTCGGCGCT
CTGAAGTTGTTCGAGCAGACCGAGGAAATTCGTCACGTGAGCCATGACTTCACCCTTTCTCGTCTACCCC
CTTGCACCGCACAGTATAACCACTTTCGCCGTCTCACGCGAGAAAAAACGCGCTTGACACCTTCGACAGG
CCTCCCTATCATGTGGCCTTGGGGAGTCCGCCGGCACGCTGATCGCGTGCGAAGCGGACATTGTTTGCAA
AAGTGGGAACCTCAGGGGTGAGGTTTCGCGGTGCTGTGCGCCGTAAGTGCAAACAATGTCTGACGAGGGG
CGGAACATGACTCACGATTCCACGAACCAGCATCTTTCTCTTGAGCCCGACTACGACGGGTTCGATCCAC
TTGAAGATTTCGAAGACGATGCGACCGAGGTCGAAGGCCGTGCCGACGAGTTCGTCGCCACGGTGAGCGC
CGCCGAAGACGCGCTCGCTCACGACGCGATGGCACCCGCCACGCCCGCCATCTGCGAAAAGCCCGCTGAA
GAGCGCATCGCCGACTTGTTGGAGGCCATGGCGCCGCGCCGCACGGTGCTGCTGGGCATCCTGGCCGCCT
GCGCCGAGCCGCAGCCGGCATCCGCCGTGAACGCTCGCGTCGACGAGCTGCAGGAGAACAACTTCTCGGT
GTACAGCGCGGCCAACCTGTGCTCCTTGCTGGAGAAGGCGGGCGCCATCGAGCGCGTCACGGCCGAGGGC
GAACCCGCGGAGGACATCGAAATCGAGCCACAGACCGTCGTCGTCGACGGCGTCGAATACCTGGAAGCCC
GCGAACCCGTCGAGATCTACTGGCACATCACCGAGCCGGGCCGCGCGGCGCTTGAGGCCGACAAACCGCT
CGAGCGCCTGCGCGCCCTCCTGGACGAAGATGCCGCCTACGCGCCCATCTACCAGCGCATCCTCCGCTTG
TGCACAGCAGACGGCGGCGCCACGACACCCGCCATCAACAACGCGGTCGACCACAACCCGCTGGTGCAGA
AGCCGCGCTTCTACGCGCCCCACTTCGTCGACCGCCTGGAGAAATGCGACGCGCTGGCCTGGAAGAAGGC
GTGGTGCATCACCGACATCGGACGCGCCGGCCTCGATATGCTGGCAGACGTCGTAGACGAGAACGCGCCC
GCCACCCAGCCCGAAACCCCCGCAACCCCTGATCCCGCCGCATCCAAGGAGGACTAACCATGACCGAAGC
AACCGCGCCCGCAACCGAGACCCTCGCCGACGAAGCGACCATGCAGGAGCTCGTCAAACTGAACGAGCAG
CGCGCCGCCACGTACGGCCTGCTGTCGCGCCTGTACCGCGTGGAGGTGGACCAGCCCCTTCTCGACGAGC
TGCGCAGCATGCGCTTCCCCGCCAAGACGGGCAACGAGAACGTGGACGAGGGCTACCGCCTGCTGGCCAC
GTACCTGAGCAACACCTGGGACAACAGCGTCACCGACCTCGCCATCGACTACGTGCGCGTGTTCATCGGA
CACGGCATCGACGCGTTCTCGGCCGCCTACCCGTTCGAATCGGTGTACACCTCCGAGAAGCGCCTGCTCA
TGCAGGAAGCACGCGACGAGGTGCTGGCCATCTACCGCAGCGCAGGCCTCGACAAGCAGGACACATGGAA
AGAGGGCGAGGATCATATCGCGCTCGAGCTGGAATTCGAGCAGATCATGGCCACGCGCACGGTCGAAGCG
CTGCGCAAAGGCGACGAAGACGAGGCCGTCGCGCTGCTGACCACGCAGAAGAACTTTCTCGAAGACCATC
TGGCGGCATGGGCTCCCATGATGACCTCCGACATGAAGCGATTCGCGCAAACCGACTTCTACCGGGGCTT
GGCGTACTTGACGGACGGGTTCCTCCAAACCGACCAAACGTTCCTCGACGACGTGCTGGCCGAAGACTAA
CTGCACAGGATCGAAAGAAGGAGCGATGGACAACAAGCAGGAGAAAACCTACGCCGGCATGACGCGACGC
ACGCTGTGCCTGGGCGCAGGCGGCGCTGCGGTCATGCTAGGTCTAGGCGGATTGAAGTACGCGGGATCGC
AACCGCTCGTGCGCCCGCCGGGAGGCCAGGACGAGGAACGGCTCATCTCGGCCTGCATCCGCTGCGAGAA
GTGCTACGAGATCTGCCCGCGCGACGTCATCGCGCCCGCCCACCTCGAGGACGGTGTGCTGAACATGCGC
ACCCCCACGTTCGACTTCTCGGCCAACTGGTGCGACTGGTGCGCCGAAGAGCACGACGGCACCCCGTTGT
GCGTGAGCGCCTGCCCCACCGAAGCGCTCAAGCTGCCCGACGACGCCACGGCCGAGAACACCATCATCGG
CAAAGCCGTTATCAACACGGACTGGTGCTTGGCGTACAAGCTGATCGGATGCCGGTTTTGCTACGACGCC
TGTCCCTACGAGGCCATGGAGCTCGACGAGAACAACCGCCCCGTCGTGATCGAGGACAAGTGCAACGGCT
GCGGCGCGTGCGAGAGCGTGTGCGTCTCGCTGCAGAACGGCTCCATCTCCGAAGGAGCCACCGCGCGCGC
CATCGTCGTCCACCCGCTTGACGAAGTTGAAGGATAAGGTGCCCTCATGAAGAAGAACTCCAAGAAGCTG
CGCACCCTCGTCGCACTGGCCATCGTGGCCGTCGTCGCCGTCGGCTTCGTCACGAACGTCGGGATCGGCA
CCATGTCGGCACCGGGCATCTGGGACATCTCCATCCTATGCCCGCTGGGCGCCTTGGGAACGATGCTCGC
CTCCAAGATGATGGTGCCGCGCGCCGTAATCTCGCTGATCGTGATGGTGCTGCTCATCGTTCTGTTCGCC
CGCGCGTTCTGCGGATGGATTTGCCCCGTGCCGCTCGTGCAGAAGTTGCGCGGCTTGTTCGCGAAGAAGC
AACCCGTCGAACGCGGCGACGATGCCGATCCTGCCGCGGCGCCGCTCACGAAAGTCGAGATCGACGCGCT
GGGCGTTTCATGCTCGAAGGGGTCGAAGAATGGCAGCGGATGCGCGTCCTGCGCCTCCAAGCGCGGAGCC
GCGCTCGATGCTCGCCACTTCGTGCTGGGCGGCGCGCTGGCGTCCACCTTCATCTTTGGATTCCCGGTGT
TCTGCCTCGTCTGCCCCATCGGACTCACGTTCGCCACCATCCTGCTGGTCATCAACCTGTTCTCACACGG
CGATGTCACCTGGTCGCTCATCGTGGTGCCCGCGCTGCTTATCGCCGAGGTGCTGCTGTTCAAGAAGTGG
TGCCATAAGCTGTGCCCGCTTTCGGCGTTCATGAGCCTGATCGCGAAGGCGAACAAGACCTTCGTGCCCA
CGATCGACGATGCGAAGTGCCTGGAAACGGCGAAGGGCGGCGCGTGCGGGGCCTGCGGCCGCGTCTGCGA
GGAGGGCATCGACCCGCGCCACCCGCAGCTTTCGCAGGCGGCATGGAGCGAGTGCACCAAGTGCCGCGCC
TGCGTGGACGCATGCCCTGCGAACGCGATCACCATGCCGCTGCTGCCGCGGCGAACGCCGTCTACCGCAG
AACCTGTCGCCGTGCCAACGAACGCCGAGAAGATCGACGCGGAGAATGCGCGCCCCGTTCCGTAAAGCCC
CTCCTGCGCGACCCGGCTCGCAGCTGCAGCGGTCTGGTCGCGCATCCGGAATCGGGCCGAGCCCGACCCC
GGGCAAAAGGCGGCTTGGCAAGGGCTTTGGGGGACGAGCCGCCTTTTGCCCGGGAGCGACATCCCCGCTC
CCCCTCCCTGCGAAAAGAGGGATGCCGCTTCCGGCCTTCATCTGACAACCACGACGTGGGAGGACGAAAA
CCCATGGCATACGAAACGACAAGCGAATCGACCGAGGCCCTGCTCGTCACCGGAGGCGTCGGCACCGGCA
AAACGCAACGTCTCGTCGAGCGCGCTGCCGCGCTGCTGGCCGAAAACGCCGCCGCGGGCAACGTGCTCGT
GCTGTGCGCGACGCCCCAGGCCGCACGCCTGTTCTCGGAGCGGTTGACAGCCCGCGTCGGTGCCAAGCGC
GCTGCCGGCGCAACCGTCGCCACCGCACGCGCCTTAGCGCTCGACGTGCTGGCCGACGACGGCGCGCGCC
GCTGGTCGGGGCGCGAGCCGCGACTACTGACCGCCTTCGAAGAGACGTTCCTCATGGAGGACATGAAGGT
GAGCGGGCTGCGGCCGAAGCGGCTGCGCGAGATGCTCAAGTTCTTCTACCGCTCGTGGACCGAGCTGGCG
GACGACGATCCCGATTGGCTGCTACCGGGCGAGGAGGCCGATGTCCATACGCTGTTGAAAGAGAACCTGG
TCTTCATGCGCGCCGTCATAGAACCCGAAGCGGCGAACCTTGCTGCACGCTACCTCCGAGAACACGACGA
AGCGCGGGCGGCGCATTCCTACGCGCACGTGCTGATGGACGACTACGCCTGCGCAAGCCGTGCCTCGCAG
ACGCTGGCGAATCTCGTCGCAACCTGCTCGATCACCGTGGCGGGCGACGCGGAAACCTGCATCGAGACAT
ACGATTCGTACCCCTATGCCGCCGGAATCGACGAATTCCTCGCAACGCATCCCGATGCTGCTTGCGAGCA
CCTGGATGCCGACGCGCCCGATGCCGTCGAACGGGTCGCTCTGGCAAGCGACACGCCCGAAGCCGAGTTC
GAACAGGTGGCGCGCACGGTGGCCGAAGCCGTCGCCGCAGGAACGCCCGCACGGCAGATCGTCGTGGCCG
TACCGAACAGCGTGTGGTCGCGCAACATCGCAACCGCTTTGCACGCACGAGGCGTGCCAACCGAAGCGCT
CGCCATCTCGCAGCCCCTGCGCGGCGACGTGCGGGACAACGCCCGCTGCACGCCTGCGCGCATCGCCACG
GCCCTCAACCTCGTGGCGAACCCAGACGACACCGCGGCTTGGCGGTGCTGGTGTGGATTCGGCGACTACC
TGGTGAACAGCGCGGCTTTCGCCAGCCTGCGGACTTGCGCGAAGGAGCGCAGTATCGGCCTCGTGGACGC
TTTGGAGATGCTAAGCGAAAACGACTGCGAGCACGTAGTGGGCGCGCAACGCGTGGCGACCGCCTACAAG
GACGGTCGCGCGCTCATCGAGCAGGTACGAGGATTGCGGGGCACGGCACTGCTGGACGAGCTGACGCGCA
TCGTCACCGACGGAGCGGAATCCCAAGCGCCCGCCGTTCTGCGCGAGCTCTGCCTCGAGCACGGCAACGC
AGCCGATGAAAACCCGGAAAGCCTTTACGATGCCGATGCTGCGGCGATGGCGCGGCGCATGGCCGAGCGC
CTGCTCGCGCCCACGCTGGAGGTTGCCGACGCGGTAGCCGTCGTCCCCTACGACTTCGCCTGCGGCTTCT
CGCCCGACCTGCTGATCGTCGCCGGCTTCGTGAACGGTTTCATCCCCTCCCGCGACTATTTCGACGCCAC
GGTGACCCCGCCCGAGCGCCAGGAGAAGATGCGCGCCGTCGACGAACGACGCGTGCGCGCGCTCACAGGA
AAGGCCGGCCGCGCGGTGGCGCTGTCGTACTTCACGTCCACCGACCTCGAAAGCGCCGGCAAGCTGAAGC
TCAAGATCAGTCGCATCCGCCTCAAGAACGGTATCCGCACCTGCACTATAGAGCCCAGCCTATTCCTGGA
GCAAATCGCAGCGCAGGAGTAGCGACTCACACTGGCTCACCTTCGGGTGGGCCTTTCTGCGTTTATATAC
TAGAGAGAGAATATAAAAAGCCAGATTATTAATCCGGCTTTTTTATTATTTAATTCCTGTTATAAAAAAA
GGATCAATTTTGAACTCTCTCCCAAAGTTGATCCCTTAACGATCCCTGCAGGAGAAGGCCATCCTGACGG
ATGGCCTTTTTGAAGCTTTCTAGAATCGGGGGCCCCCGGGGGGATTCTAGAACAATGGAAGTCCTCGTCT
CGCCCTCGAATTAGCCCGCTTAATGAGCGGGCTTTTTTTGAATTAATTCTCGCGAGCTGGCACGACAGGT
TTCCCGACTGGAAAGCGGGCAGTGAGCGCAACGCAATTAATGTAAGTTAGCGCGAATTGCAAGCTGGCCG
ACGCGCTGGGCTACGTCTTGCTGGCGTTCGGGAGCAGAAGAGCATACATCTGGAAGCAAAGCCAGGAAAG
CGGCCTATGGAGCTGTGCGGCAGCGCTCAGTAGGCAATTTTTCAAAATATTGTTAAGCCTTTTCTGAGCA
TGGTATTTTTCATGGTATTACCAATTAGCAGGAAAATAAGCCATTGAATATAAAAGATAAAAATGTCTTG
TTTACAATAGAGTGGGGGGGGTCAGCCTGCCGCCTTGGGCCGGGTGATGTCGTACTTGCCCGCCGCGAAC
TCGGTTACCGTCCAGCCCAGCGCGACCAGCTCCGGCAACGCCTCGCGCACCCGCTGGCGGCGCTTGCGCA
TGGTCGAACCACTGGCCTCTGACGGCCAGACATAGCCGCACAAGGTATCTATGGAAGCCTTGCCGGTTTT
GCCGGGGTCGATCCAGCCACACAGCCGCTGGTGCAGCAGGCGGGCGGTTTCGCTGTCCAGCGCCCGCACC
TCGTCCATGCTGATGCGCACATGCTGGCCGCCACCCATGACGGCCTGCGCGATCAAGGGGTTCAGGGCCA
CGTACAGGCGCCCGTCCGCCTCGTCGCTGGCGTACTCCGACAGCAGCCGAAACCCCTGCCGCTTGCGGCC
ATTCTGGGCGATGATGGATACCTTCCAAAGGCGCTCGATGCAGTCCTGTATGTGCTTGAGCGCCCCACCA
CTATCGACCTCTGCCCCGATTTCCTTTGCCAGCGCCCGATAGCTACCTTTGACCACCATGGCATCAGCGG
TGACGGCCTCCCACTTGGGTTCCAGGAACAGCCGGAGCTGCCGTCCGCCTTCGGTCTTGGGTTCCGGGCC
AAGCACTAGGCCATTAGGCCCAGCCATGGCCACCAGCCCTTGCAGGATGCGCAGATCATCAGCGCCCAGC
GGCTCCGGGCCGCTGAACTCGATCCGCTTGCCGTCGCCGTAGTCATACGTCACGTCCAGCTTGCTGCGCT
TGCGCTCGCCCCGCTTGAGGGCACGGAACAGGCCGGGGGCCAGACAGTGCGCCGGGTCGTGTCGGACGTG
GCTGAGGCTGTGCTTGTTCTTAGGCTTCACCACGGGGCACCCCCTTGCTCTTGCGCTGCCTCTCCAGCAC
GGCGGGCTTGAGCACCCCGCCGTCATGCCGCCTGAACCACCGATCAGCGAACGGTGCGCCATAGTTGGCC
TTGCTCACACCGAAGCGGACGAAGAACCGGCGCTGGTCGTCGTCCACACCCCATTCCTCGGCCTCGGCGC
TGGTCATGCTCGACAGGTAGGACTGCCAGCGGATGTTATCGACCAGTACCGAGCTGCCCCGGCTGGCCTG
CTGCTGGTCGCCTGCGCCCATCATGGCCGCGCCCTTGCTGGCATGGTGCAGGAACACGATAGAGCACCCG
GTATCGGCGGCGATGGCCTCCATGCGACCGATGACCTGGGCCATGGGGCCGCTGGCGTTTTCTTCCTCGA
TGTGGAACCGGCGCAGCGTGTCCAGCACCATCAGGCGGCGGCCCTCGGCGGCGCGCTTGAGGCCGTCGAA
CCACTCCGGGGCCATGATGTTGGGCAGGCTGCCGATCAGCGGCTGGATCAGCAGGCCGTCAGCCACGGCT
TGCCGTTCCTCGGCGCTGAGGTGCGCCCCAAGGGCGTGCAGGCGGTGATGAATGGCGGTGGGCGGGTCTT
CGGCGGGCAGGTAGATCACCGGGCCGGTGGGCAGTTCGCCCACCTCCAGCAGATCCGGCCCGCCTGCAAT
CTGTGCGGCCAGTTGCAGGGCCAGCATGGATTTACCGGCACCACCGGGCGACACCAGCGCCCCGACCGTA
CCGGCCACCATGTTGGGCAAAACGTAGTCCAGCGGTGGCGGCGCTGCTGCGAACGCCTCCAGAATATTGA
TAGGCTTATGGGTAGCCATTGATTGCCTCCTTTGCAGGCAGTTGGTGGTTAGGCGCTGGCGGGGTCACTA
CCCCCGCCCTGCGCCGCTCTGAGTTCTTCCAGGCACTCGCGCAGCGCCTCGTATTCGTCGTCGGTCAGCC
AGAACTTGCGCTGACGCATCCCTTTGGCCTTCATGCGCTCGGCATATCGCGCTTGGCGTACAGCGTCAGG
GCTGGCCAGCAGGTCGCCGGTCTGCTTGTCCTTTTGGTCTTTCATATCAGTCACCGAGAAACTTGCCGGG
GCCGAAAGGCTTGTCTTCGCGGAACAAGGACAAGGTGCAGCCGTCAAGGTTAAGGCTGGCCATATCAGCG
ACTGAAAAGCGGCCAGCCTCGGCCTTGTTTGACGTATAACCAAAGCCACCGGGCAACCAATAGCCCTTGT
CACTTTTGATCAGGTAGACCGACCCTGAAGCGCTTTTTTCGTATTCCATAAAACCCCCTTCTGTGCGTGA
GTACTCATAGTATAACAGGCGTGAGTACCAACGCAAGCACTACATGCTGAAATCTGGCCCGCCCCTGTCC
ATGCCTCGCTGGCGGGGTGCCGGTGCCCGTGCCAGCTCGGCCCGCGCAAGCTGGACGCTGGGCAGACCCA
TGACCTTGCTGACGGTGCGCTCGATGTAATCCGCTTCGTGGCCGGGCTTGCGCTCTGCCAGCGCTGGGCT
GGCCTCGGCCATGGCCTTGCCGATTTCCTCGGCACTGCGGCCCCGGCTGGCCAGCTTCTGCGCGGCGATA
AAGTCGCACTTGCTGAGGTCATCACCGAAGCGCTTGACCAGCCCGGCCATCTCGCTGCGGTACTCGTCCA
GCGCCGTGCGCCGGTGGCGGCTAAGCTGCCGCTCGGACAGTTCGAGGCTGGCCAGCCTGCGGGCCTTCTC
CTGCTGCCGCTGGGCCTGCTCGATCTGCTGGCCAGCCTGCTGCACCAGCGCCGGGCCAGCGGTGGCGGTC
TTGCCCTTGGATTCACGCAGCAGCACCCACGGCTGATAACCGGCGCGGGTGGTGTGCTTGTCCTTGCGGT
TGGTGAAGCCCGCCAAGCGGCCATAGTGGCGGCTGTCGGCGCTGGCCGGGTCGGCGTCGTACTCGCTGGC
CAGCGTCCGGGCAATCTGCCCCCGAAGTTCACCGCCTGCGGCGTCGGCCACCTTGACCCATGCCTGATAG
TTCTTCGGGCTGGTTTCCACTACCAGGGCAGGCTCCCGGCCCTCGGCTTTCATGTCATCCAGGTCAAACT
CGCTGAGGTCGTCCACCAGCACCAGACCATGCCGCTCCTGCTCGGCGGGCCTGATATACACGTCATTGCC
CTGGGCATTCATCCGCTTGAGCCATGGCGTGTTCTGGAGCACTTCGGCGGCTGACCATTCCCGGTTCATC
ATCTGGCCGGTGGTGGCGTCCCTGACGCCGATATCGAAGCGCTCACAGCCCATGGCCTTGAGCTGTCGGC
CTATGGCCTGCAAAGTCCTGTCGTTCTTCATCGGGCCACCAAGCGCAGCCAGATCGAGCCGTCCTCGGTT
GTCAGTGGCGTCAGGTCGAGCAAGAGCAACGATGCGATCAGCAGCACCACCGTAGGCATCATGGAAGCCA
GCATCACGGTTAGCCATAGCTTCCAGTGCCACCCCCGCGACGCGCTCCGGGCGCTCTGCGCGGCGCTGCT
CACCTCGGCGGCTACCTCCCGCAACTCTTTGGCCAGCTCCACCCATGCCGCCCCTGTCTGGCGCTGGGCT
TTCAGCCACTCCGCCGCCTGCGCCTCGCTGGCCTGCTGGGTCTGGCTCATGACCTGCCGGGCTTCGTCGG
CCAGTGTCGCCATGCTCTGGGCCAGCGGTTCGATCTGCTCCGCTAACTCGTTGATGCCTCTGGATTTCTT
CACTCTGTCGATTGCGTTCATGGTCTATTGCCTCCCGGTATTCCTGTAAGTCGATGATCTGGGCGTTGGC
GGTGTCGATGTTCAGGGCCACGTCTGCCCGGTCGGTGCGGATGCCCCGGCCTTCCATCTCCACCACGTTC
GGCCCCAGGTGAACACCGGGCAGGCGCTCGATGCCCTGCGCCTCAAGTGTTCTGTGGTCAATGCGGGCGT
CGTGGCCTGCCCGCTCTAATGCCCGGTTGGCATGGTCGGCCCATGCCTCGCGGGTCTGCTCAAGCCATGC
CTTGGGCTTGAGCGCTTCGGTCTTCTGTGCCCCGCCCTTCTCCGGGGTCTTGCCGTTGTACCGCTTGAAC
CACTGAGCGGCGGGCCGCTCGATGCCGTCATTGATCCGCTCGGAGATCATCAGGTGGCAGTGCGGGTTCT
CGCCGCCACCGGCATGGATGGCCAGCGTATACGGCAGGCGCTCGGCACCGGTCAGGTGCTGGGCGAACTC
GGACGCCAGCGCCTTCTGCTGGTCGAGGGTCAGCTCGACCGGCAGGGCAAATTCGACCTCCTTGAACAGC
CGCCCATTGGCGCGTTCATACAGGTCGGCAGCATCCCAGTAGTCGGCGGGCCGCTCGACGAACTCCGGCA
TGTGCCCGGATTCGGCGTGCAAGACTTCATCCATGTCGCGGGCATACTTGCCTTCGCGCTGGATGAAGTC
GGCCTTGGCCCTGGCCGATTGGCCGCCCGACCTGCTGCCGGTTTTCGCCGTAAGGTGATAAATCGCCATG
CTGCCTCGCTGTTGCTTTTGCTTTTCGGCTCCATGCAATGGCCCTCGGAGAGCGCACCGCCCGAAGGGTG
GCCGTTAGGCCAGTTTCTCGAAGAGAAACCGGTAAGTGCGCCCTCCCCTACAAAGTAGGGTCGGGATTGC
CGCCGCTGTGCCTCCATGATAGCCTACGAGACAGCACATTAACAATGGGGTGTCAAGATGGTTAAGGGGA
GCAACAAGGCGGCGGATCGGCTGGCCAAGCTCGAAGAACAACGAGCGCGAATCAATGCCGAAATTCAGCG
GGTGCGGGCAAGGGAACAGCAGCAAGAGCGCAAGAACGAAACAAGGCGCAAGGTGCTGGTGGGGGCCATG
ATTTTGGCCAAGGTGAACAGCAGCGAGTGGCCGGAGGATCGGCTCATGGCGGCAATGGATGCGTACCTTG
AACGCGACCACGACCGCGCCTTGTTCGGTCTGCCGCCACGCCAGAAGGATGAGCCGGGCTGAATGATCGA
CCGAGACAGGCCCTGCGGGGCTGCACACGCGCCCCCACCCTTCGGGTAGGGGGAAAGGCCGCTAAAGCGG
CTAAAAGCGCTCCAGCGTATTTCTGCGGGGTTTGGTGTGGGGTTTAGCGGGCTTTGCCCGCCTTTCCCCC
TGCCGCGCAGCGGTGGGGCGGTGTGTAGCCTAGCGCAGCGAATAGACCAGCTATCCGGCCTCTGGCCGGG
CATATTGGGCAAGGGCAGCAGCGCCCCACAAGGGCGCTGATAACCGCGCCTAGTGGATTATTCTTAGATA
ATCATGGATGGATTTTTCCAACACCCCGCCAGCCCCCGCCCCTGCTGGGTTTGCAGGTTTGGGGGCGTGA
CAGTTATTGCAGGGGTTCGTGACAGTTATTGCAGGGGGGCGTGACAGTTATTGCAGGGGTTCGTGACAGT
TAGTACGGGAGTGACGGGCACTGGCTGGCAATGTCTAGCAACGGCAGGCATTTCGGCTGAGGGTAAAAGA
ACTTTCCGCTAAGCGATAGACTGTATGTAAACACAGTATTGCAAGGACGCGGAACATGCCTCATGTGGCG
GCCCTCGCGAGAATTAATTCAGATAAAAAAAATCCTTAGCTTTCGCTAAGGATGATTTCTAGCGATGACC
CTGCTGATTGGTTCGCTGACCGTAGACTGGTTGGCTTGGTTTCATCAGCCATCCGCTTGCCCTCATCTGT
TACGCCGGCGGTAGCCGGCCAGCCTCGCAGAGCAGGATTCCCGTTGAGCACCGCCAGGTGCGAATAAGGG
ACAGTGAAGAAGGAACACCCGCTCGCGGGTGGGCCTACTTCACCTATCCTGCCCGGCTGACGCCGTTGGA
TACACCAAGGAAAGTCTACACGAACCCTTTGGCAAAATCCTGTATATCGTGCGACATCGCGCGCGCGCGC
GCGGATGCTAGCGGCGCGCCAAAAAAAAGCCCGCTCATTA
